Addgene plasmid #152517: pGBW-m4133849
Purpose: Mammalian expression plasmid for SARS-CoV-2 nsp4
Depositing lab: Ginkgo Bioworks & Benjie Chen. Depositing organization: Ginkgo Bioworks.
Backbone
  Vector backbone: pTwist_CMV_Hygro_6
  Backbone size w/o insert (bp): 6525
  Vector type: Mammalian Expression
  Selectable markers: Hygromycin
Growth in bacteria
  Bacterial resistance: Ampicillin, 100 μg/mL
  Growth temperature: 37°C
  Growth strain: DH5alpha
  Copy number: High Copy
Gene/Insert
  Gene/Insert name: SARS-CoV-2 nsp4
  Species: Severe acute respiratory syndrome coronavirus 2
  Insert size (bp): 1499
  Mutation: wt
  Entrez Gene: ORF1ab (a.k.a. GU280_gp01)
  Promoter: CMV
  Tag / fusion protein: Cleavable TEV;S-tag (C terminal on backbone)
  Cloning method: Unknown
Resource information
  A portion of this plasmid was derived from a plasmid made by: GinkgoBioworks
Depositor comments: NCBI reference sequence: YP_009725300.1
How to cite: pGBW-m4133849 was a gift from Ginkgo Bioworks & Benjie Chen (Addgene plasmid # 152517 ; http://n2t.net/addgene:152517 ; RRID:Addgene_152517)
