[The description below was written by a language model from this plasmid's Addgene catalogue record and pLannotate feature annotations shown in this document.]
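Description:
pGBW-m4133849 is a mammalian expression plasmid built on the pTwist_CMV_Hygro_6 backbone for producing non-structural protein 4 (nsp4) of SARS-CoV-2. It is maintained in E. coli as a high-copy plasmid through a ColE1/pUC-type origin and selected with ampicillin via a full-length β-lactamase gene. For selection in mammalian cells, it carries a separate cassette in which the human ubiquitin C promoter drives hygromycin B phosphotransferase, followed by a synthetic polyadenylation signal.

The payload is a wild-type nsp4 coding sequence of about 1.5 kb, corresponding to a segment of the viral ORF1ab polyprotein. The automated annotation recognises this region as a fragment of the replicase polyprotein 1a. The functional text attached to that hit refers to nsp10, but this is generic database wording and does not describe the insert. Transcription comes from the CMV immediate-early enhancer and promoter. The feature table annotates the promoter portion as core or truncated CMV promoter fragments just upstream of the open reading frame. An SV40 polyadenylation signal is annotated downstream of the open reading frame, though on the opposite strand.

The catalogue lists a TEV-cleavable S-tag supplied by the backbone at the C terminus, which would allow detection or affinity capture and subsequent tag removal, although the tag is not separately annotated in the feature table. The expression unit is flanked by short β-globin insulator elements and by bacterial rrnG and T7 terminators, which help isolate it from transcription elsewhere on the plasmid. The construct suits transient expression or hygromycin-selected stable expression of tagged nsp4 in mammalian cells.
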