Features (pLannotate 1.2.2; 19 found; start..end, strand, type, name):
      8..1507    +  CDS            R1A_SARS2 (fragment): Experimental evidence at protein level: Swiss-Prot protein existence level 1. [Non-structural protein 10]: Plays a pivotal role in viral transcription by stimulating both nsp14 3'-5' exoribonuclease and nsp16 2'-O-methyltransferase activities. Therefore plays an essential role in viral mRNAs cap methylation. From Severe acute respiratory syndrome coronavirus 2 (2019-nCoV) (SARS-CoV-2).
   1642..1763    -  polyA_signal   SV40 poly(A) signal: SV40 polyadenylation signal
   1786..1855    -  CDS            large T antigen (fragment): large T antigen from SV40 (simian virus 40)
   1878..1924    +  terminator     T7 terminator: transcription terminator for bacteriophage T7 RNA polymerase
   1954..2090    +  terminator     rrnG terminator: transcription terminator from the E. coli ribosomal RNA rrnG operon (Albrechtsen et al., 1991)
   2135..2206    +  misc_feature   3' β-globin insulator: insulator downstream of the human β-globin locus (Farrell et al., 2002)
   2432..3020    -  rep_origin     ori: high-copy-number ColE1/pMB1/pBR322/pUC origin of replication
   3192..3256    -  CDS            bla(M) (fragment): β-lactamase lacking the signal sequence; bla(M); allows cytosolic expression of β-lactamase
   3520..4729    +  promoter       UbC promoter: human ubiquitin C promoter
   4739..5760    +  CDS            HygR (fragment): hygromycin B phosphotransferase confers resistance to hygromycin
   5788..5836    +  polyA_signal   poly(A) signal: synthetic polyadenylation signal
   6102..6962    +  CDS            AmpR: β-lactamase; bla; confers resistance to ampicillin, carbenicillin, and related antibiotics
   6975..7111    +  terminator     rrnG terminator: transcription terminator from the E. coli ribosomal RNA rrnG operon (Albrechtsen et al., 1991)
   7256..7327    +  misc_feature   5' β-globin insulator: insulator upstream of the human β-globin locus (Farrell et al., 2002)
   7332..7378    -  terminator     T7 terminator: transcription terminator for bacteriophage T7 RNA polymerase
   7396..7444    -  polyA_signal   poly(A) signal: synthetic polyadenylation signal
   7525..7828    +  enhancer       CMV enhancer: human cytomegalovirus immediate early enhancer
   7901..7918    -  promoter       CMV promoter (fragment): human cytomegalovirus (CMV) immediate early promoter
   7981..8032    +  promoter       CMVd2 promoter: truncated human cytomegalovirus (CMV) immediate early promoter that yields moderately reduced expression relative to the full-length promoter
>Addgene plasmid #152517 | pGBW-m4133849 | depositor full sequence | sequence record 295529 | Full Sequence
CACCATGAAGATTGTAAATAACTGGTTGAAACAACTAATAAAGGTTACTTTAGTGTTCCTGTTTGTCGCC
GCAATCTTCTATCTTATCACCCCGGTGCACGTGATGAGTAAACATACAGACTTTTCTTCAGAAATTATCG
GGTACAAGGCTATCGATGGCGGTGTAACGCGCGACATTGCCTCCACAGATACCTGCTTCGCGAACAAACA
CGCTGACTTTGATACTTGGTTCAGCCAGCGAGGAGGCTCGTACACCAATGACAAAGCCTGTCCACTGATC
GCAGCCGTGATAACTAGAGAGGTTGGATTCGTCGTCCCTGGGCTCCCCGGGACAATTCTCCGTACAACCA
ACGGCGACTTTCTGCATTTTCTGCCCCGGGTGTTCTCCGCAGTCGGTAATATCTGTTATACTCCATCTAA
GCTCATTGAGTACACGGATTTTGCTACCAGCGCGTGCGTGTTGGCCGCAGAATGCACCATATTTAAGGAC
GCTTCTGGAAAACCTGTGCCCTATTGTTACGATACCAATGTGCTTGAGGGCTCAGTTGCCTATGAAAGTC
TGAGGCCAGACACTAGATACGTTTTAATGGATGGAAGCATCATCCAGTTCCCAAACACGTATCTGGAGGG
GTCCGTGCGGGTCGTGACCACATTCGATTCAGAATACTGCCGCCACGGTACATGCGAGAGGTCTGAGGCT
GGCGTATGTGTGTCAACTAGCGGTCGATGGGTTCTAAATAACGATTATTATCGTTCTCTGCCCGGCGTTT
TTTGTGGAGTGGACGCCGTTAACCTTTTGACCAACATGTTTACACCTCTCATTCAGCCCATTGGTGCACT
GGATATCTCCGCGAGTATTGTGGCTGGGGGAATAGTCGCCATTGTCGTAACCTGCTTGGCATACTATTTC
ATGCGTTTCAGGCGAGCTTTTGGCGAATACTCACATGTCGTGGCCTTCAATACTCTTCTGTTTCTGATGA
GCTTCACGGTACTCTGTCTGACCCCAGTATACAGTTTCCTACCTGGGGTGTATTCTGTGATCTACTTATA
CCTCACATTTTACCTGACCAATGACGTGTCCTTTCTGGCCCACATCCAATGGATGGTTATGTTCACGCCG
CTCGTGCCTTTCTGGATTACAATCGCTTATATAATCTGTATTAGCACGAAGCATTTCTATTGGTTCTTTT
CCAACTACTTAAAGCGGCGCGTCGTATTTAATGGGGTATCGTTTAGCACTTTTGAGGAAGCCGCGCTCTG
CACTTTCTTGCTTAATAAGGAGATGTATTTGAAATTAAGATCTGACGTTCTGCTTCCTTTAACACAGTAC
AACAGATACCTGGCGTTGTATAACAAATACAAATATTTCTCGGGAGCCATGGATACAACTTCCTATAGAG
AGGCTGCTTGTTGCCACCTTGCAAAGGCACTCAACGACTTCAGTAACAGCGGCAGTGATGTGCTTTATCA
GCCCCCTCAGACTTCAATAACATCCGCCGTCCTCCAAGAAAACCTTTACTTTCAGTCGAAAGAAACCGCG
GCAGCTAAGTTCGAGAGGCAGCACATGGACAGTTAAGGATCCGCAGGCCTCTGCTAGCTTGACTGACTGA
GATACAGCGTACCTTCAGCTCACAGACATGATAAGATACATTGATGAGTTTGGACAAACCACAACTAGAA
TGCAGTGAAAAAAATGCTTTATTTGTGAAATTTGTGATGCTATTGCTTTATTTGTAACCATTATAAGCTG
CAATAAACAAGTTAACAACAACAATTGCATTCATTTTATGTTTCAGGTTCAGGGGGAGGTGTGGGAGGTT
TTTTAAAGCAAGTAAAACCTCTACAAATGTGGTATTGGCCCATCTCTATCGGTATCGTAGCATAACCCCT
TGGGGCCTCTAAACGGGTCTTGAGGGGTTTTTTGTGCCCCTCGGGCCGGATTGCTATCTACCGGCATTGG
CGCAGAAAAAAATGCCTGATGCGACGCTGCGCGTCTTATACTCCCACATATGCCAGATTCAGCAACGGAT
ACGGCTTCCCCAACTTGCCCACTTCCATACGTGTCCTCCTTACCAGAAATTTATCCTTAAGGTCGTCAGC
TATCCTGCAGGCGATCTCTCGATTTCGATCAAGACATTCCTTTAATGGTCTTTTCTGGACACCACTAGGG
GTCAGAAGTAGTTCATCAAACTTTCTTCCCTCCCTAATCTCATTGGTTACCTTGGGCTATCGAAACTTAA
TTAACCAGTCAAGTCAGCTACTTGGCGAGATCGACTTGTCTGGGTTTCGACTACGCTCAGAATTGCGTCA
GTCAAGTTCGATCTGGTCCTTGCTATTGCACCCGTTCTCCGATTACGAGTTTCATTTAAATCATGTGAGC
AAAAGGCCAGCAAAAGGCCAGGAACCGTAAAAAGGCCGCGTTGCTGGCGTTTTTCCATAGGCTCCGCCCC
CCTGACGAGCATCACAAAAATCGACGCTCAAGTCAGAGGTGGCGAAACCCGACAGGACTATAAAGATACC
AGGCGTTTCCCCCTGGAAGCTCCCTCGTGCGCTCTCCTGTTCCGACCCTGCCGCTTACCGGATACCTGTC
CGCCTTTCTCCCTTCGGGAAGCGTGGCGCTTTCTCATAGCTCACGCTGTAGGTATCTCAGTTCGGTGTAG
GTCGTTCGCTCCAAGCTGGGCTGTGTGCACGAACCCCCCGTTCAGCCCGACCGCTGCGCCTTATCCGGTA
ACTATCGTCTTGAGTCCAACCCGGTAAGACACGACTTATCGCCACTGGCAGCAGCCACTGGTAACAGGAT
TAGCAGAGCGAGGTATGTAGGCGGTGCTACAGAGTTCTTGAAGTGGTGGCCTAACTACGGCTACACTAGA
AGAACAGTATTTGGTATCTGCGCTCTGCTGAAGCCAGTTACCTTCGGAAAAAGAGTTGGTAGCTCTTGAT
CCGGCAAACAAACCACCGCTGGTAGCGGTGGTTTTTTTGTTTGCAAGCAGCAGATTACGCGCAGAAAAAA
AGGATCTCAAGAAGATCCTTTGATCTTTTCTACGGGGTCTGACGCTCAGTGGAACGAAAACTCACGTTAA
GGGATTTTGGTCATGAGATTATCAAAAAGGATCTTCACCTAGATCCTTTTAAATTAAAAATGAAGTTTTA
AATCAATCTAAAGTATATATGAGTAAACTTGGTCTGACAGTTACCAATGCTTAATCAGTGAGGCACCTAT
CTCAGCGATCTGTCTATTTCGTTCATCCATAGTTGCATTTAAATTTCCGAACTCTCCAAGGCCCTCGTCG
GAAAATCTTCAAACCTTTCGTCCGATCCATCTTGCAGGCTACCTCTCGAACGAACTATCGCAAGTCTCTT
GGCCGGCCTTGCGCCTTGGCTATTGCTTGGCAGCGCCTATCGCCAGGTATTACTCCAATCCCGAATATCC
GAGATCGGGATCACCCGAGAGAAGTTCAACCTACATCCTCAATCCCGATCTATCCGAGATCCGAGGAATA
TCGAAATCGGGGCGCGCCTGGCCTCCGCGCCGGGTTTTGGCGCCTCCCGCGGGCGCCCCCCTCGTCACGG
CGAGCGCTGCCACGTCAGACGAAGGGCGCAGGAGCGTCCTGATCCTTCCGCCCGGACGCTCAGGACAGCG
GCCCGCTGCTCATAAGACTCGGCCTTAGAACCCCAGTATCAGCAGAAGGACATTTTAGGACGGGACTTGG
GTGACTCTAGGGCACTGGTTTTCTTTCCAGAGAGCGGAACAGGCGAGGAAAAGTAGTCCCTTCTCGGCGA
TTCTGCGGAGGGATCTCCGTGGGGCGGTGAACGCCGATGATTATATAAGGACGCGCCGGGTGTGGCACAG
CTAGTTCCGTCGCAGCCGGGATTTGGGTCGCGGTTCTTGTTTGTGGATCGCTGTGATCGTCACTTGGTGA
GTAGCGGGCTGCTGGGCTGGCCGGGGCTTTCGTGGCCGCCGGGCCGCTCGGTGGGACGGAAGCGTGTGGA
GAGACCGCCAAGGGCTGTAGTCTGGGTCCGCGAGCAAGGTTGCCCTGAACTGGGGGTTGGGGGGAGCGCA
GCAAAATGGCGGCTGTTCCCGAGTCTTGAATGGAAGACGCTTGTGAGGCGGGCTGTGAGGTCGTTGAAAC
AAGGTGGGGGGCATGGTGGGCGGCAAGAACCCAAGGTCTTGAGCCCTTCGCTAATGCGGGAAAGCTCTTA
TTCGGGTGAGATGGGCTGGGCACCATCTGGGGACCCTGACGTGAAGTTTGTCACTGACTGGAGAACTCGG
TTTGTCGTCTGTTGCGGGGGCGGCAGTTATGGCGGTGCCGTTGGGCAGTGCACCCGTACCTTTGGGAGCG
CGCGCCCTCGTCGTGTCGTGACGTCACCCGTTCTGTTGGCTTATAATGCAGGGTGGGGCCACCTGCCGGT
AGGTGTGCGGTAGGCTTTTCTCCGTCGCAGGACGCAGGGTTCGGGCCTAGGGTAGGCTCTCCTGAATCGA
CAGGCGCCGGACCTCTGGTGAGGGGAGGGATAAGTGAGGCGTCAGTTTCTTTGGTCGGTTTTATGTACCT
ATCTTCTTAAGTAGCTGAAGCTCCGGTTTTGAACTATGCGCTCGGGGTTGGCGAGTGTGTTTTGTGAAGT
TTTTTAGGCACCTTTTGAAATGTAATCATTTGGGTCAATATGTAATTTTCAGTGTTAGACTTGTAAATTG
TCCGCTAAATTCTGGCCGTTTTTGGCTTTTTTGTTAGACAACATGGGTAAAAAGCCTGAACTCACCGCGA
CGTCTGTCGAGAAGTTTCTGATCGAAAAGTTCGACAGCGTCTCCGACCTGATGCAGCTCTCGGAGGGCGA
AGAATCTCGTGCTTTCAGCTTCGATGTAGGAGGGCGTGGATATGTCCTGCGGGTAAATAGCTGCGCCGAT
GGTTTCTACAAAGATCGTTATGTTTATCGGCACTTTGCATCCGCCGCGCTCCCGATTCCGGAAGTGCTTG
ACATTGGGGAGTTCAGCGAGAGCCTGACCTATTGCATCTCCCGCCGTGCACAGGGTGTCACGTTGCAAGA
CCTGCCTGAAACCGAACTGCCCGCTGTTCTGCAGCCGGTCGCGGAGGCAATGGATGCCATCGCTGCCGCC
GATCTTAGCCAGACGAGCGGGTTCGGCCCATTCGGACCGCAAGGAATCGGTCAATACACTACATGGCGTG
ATTTCATATGCGCGATTGCTGATCCCCATGTGTATCACTGGCAAACTGTGATGGACGACACCGTCAGTGC
GTCCGTCGCGCAGGCTCTCGATGAGCTGATGCTTTGGGCCGAGGACTGCCCCGAAGTCCGGCACCTCGTG
CACGCGGATTTCGGCTCCAACAATGTCCTGACGGACAATGGCCGCATAACAGCGGTCATTGACTGGAGCG
AGGCGATGTTCGGGGATTCCCAATACGAGGTCGCCAACATCTTCTTCTGGAGGCCGTGGTTGGCTTGTAT
GGAGCAGCAGACGCGCTACTTCGAGCGGAGGCATCCGGAGCTTGCAGGATCGCCCCGGCTCCGGGCGTAT
ATGCTCCGCATTGGTCTTGACCAACTCTATCAGAGCTTGGTTGACGGCAATTTCGATGATGCAGCTTGGG
CGCAGGGTCGATGCGACGCAATCGTCCGATCCGGAGCCGGGACTGTCGGGCGTACACAAATCGCCCGCAG
AAGCGCCGCCGTCTGGACCGATGGCTGTGTAGAAGTACTCGCCGATAGTGGAAACCGACGCCCCAGCACT
CGTCCGAGGGCAAAGGAATAAGCTAGTATGTAAGCCTAGTCTTAGATAATAAAATCGCTATCCATCGAAG
ATGGATGTGTGTTGGTTTTTTGTGTGTGTAACGCTAGGCGCGCCTGGTGTACCGAGAACGATCCTCTCAG
TGCGAGTCTCGACGATCCATATCGTTGCTTGGCAGTCAGCCAGTCGGAATCCAGCTTGGGACCCAGGAAG
TCCAATCGTCAGATATTGTACTCAAGCCTGGTCACGGCAGCGTACCGATCTGTTTAAACCTAGATATTGA
TAGTCTGATCGGTCAACGTATAATCGAGTCCTAGCTTTTGCAAACATCTATCAAGAGACAGGATCAGCAG
GAGGCTTTCGCATGAGTATTCAACATTTCCGTGTCGCCCTTATTCCCTTTTTTGCGGCATTTTGCCTTCC
TGTTTTTGCTCACCCAGAAACGCTGGTGAAAGTAAAAGATGCTGAAGATCAGTTGGGTGCGCGAGTGGGT
TACATCGAACTGGATCTCAACAGCGGTAAGATCCTTGAGAGTTTTCGCCCCGAAGAACGCTTTCCAATGA
TGAGCACTTTTAAAGTTCTGCTATGTGGCGCGGTATTATCCCGTATTGACGCCGGGCAAGAGCAACTCGG
TCGCCGCATACACTATTCTCAGAATGACTTGGTTGAGTATTCACCAGTCACAGAAAAGCATCTTACGGAT
GGCATGACAGTAAGAGAATTATGCAGTGCTGCCATAACCATGAGTGATAACACTGCGGCCAACTTACTTC
TGACAACGATTGGAGGACCGAAGGAGCTAACCGCTTTTTTGCACAACATGGGGGATCATGTAACTCGCCT
TGATCGTTGGGAACCGGAGCTGAATGAAGCCATACCAAACGACGAGCGTGACACCACGATGCCTGTAGCA
ATGGCAACAACCTTGCGTAAACTATTAACTGGCGAACTACTTACTCTAGCTTCCCGGCAACAGTTGATAG
ACTGGATGGAGGCGGATAAAGTTGCAGGACCACTTCTGCGCTCGGCCCTTCCGGCTGGCTGGTTTATTGC
TGATAAATCTGGAGCCGGTGAGCGTGGGTCTCGCGGTATCATTGCAGCACTGGGGCCAGATGGTAAGCCC
TCCCGTATCGTAGTTATCTACACGACGGGGAGTCAGGCAACTATGGATGAACGAAATAGACAGATCGCTG
AGATAGGTGCCTCACTGATTAAGCATTGGTAACCGATTCTAGGTGCATTGGCGCAGAAAAAAATGCCTGA
TGCGACGCTGCGCGTCTTATACTCCCACATATGCCAGATTCAGCAACGGATACGGCTTCCCCAACTTGCC
CACTTCCATACGTGTCCTCCTTACCAGAAATTTATCCTTAAGATCGTTTAAACTCGACTCTGGCTCTATC
GAATCTCCGTCGTTTCGAGCTTACGCGAACAGCCGTGGCGCTCATTTGCTCGTCGGGCATCGAATCTCGT
CAGCTATCGTCAGCTTACCTTTTTGGCAGCGATCGCGGCTCCCGACATCTTGGACCATTAGCTCCACAGG
TATCTTCTTCCCTCTAGTGGTCATAACAGCAGCTTCAGCTACCTCTCAATTCAAAAAACCCCTCAAGACC
CGTTTAGAGGCCCCAAGGGGTTATGCTATCAATCGTTGCGTTACACACACAAAAAACCAACACACATCCA
TCTTCGATGGATAGCGATTTTATTATCTAACTGCTGATCGAGTGTAGCCAGATCTAGTAATCAATTACGG
GGTCATTAGTTCATAGCCCATATATGGAGTTCCGCGTTACATAACTTACGGTAAATGGCCCGCCTGGCTG
ACCGCCCAACGACCCCCGCCCATTGACGTCAATAATGACGTATGTTCCCATAGTAACGCCAATAGGGACT
TTCCATTGACGTCAATGGGTGGAGTATTTACGGTAAACTGCCCACTTGGCAGTACATCAAGTGTATCATA
TGCCAAGTACGCCCCCTATTGACGTCAATGACGGTAAATGGCCCGCCTGGCATTATGCCCAGTACATGAC
CTTATGGGACTTTCCTACTTGGCAGTACATCTACGTATTAGTCATCGCTATTACCATGCTGATGCGGTTT
TGGCAGTACATCAATGGGCGTGGATAGCGGTTTGACTCACGGGGATTTCCAAGTCTCCACCCCATTGACG
TCAATGGGAGTTTGTTTTGGCACCAAAATCAACGGGACTTTCCAAAATGTCGTAACAACTCCGCCCCATT
GACGCAAATGGGCGGTAGGCGTGTACGGTGGGAGGTCTATATAAGCAGAGCTGGTTTAGTGAACCGTCAG
ATCAGATCTTTGTCGATCCTACCATCCACTCGACACACCCGCCAGCGGCCGC
